Addgene plasmid #124630: MS2_adRNA-MCP_ADAR1 DD_NES
Purpose: Expresses MS2_adRNA targeting the RAB7A transcript along with MCP_ADAR1 DD_NES
Depositing lab: Prashant Mali. Depositing organization: University of California, San Diego (UCSD). Publication: In vivo RNA editing of point mutations via RNA-guided adenosine deaminases. Katrekar D, Chen G, Meluzzi D, Ganesh A, Worlikar A, Shih YR, Varghese S, Mali P. Nat Methods. 2019 Mar;16(3):239-242. doi: 10.1038/s41592-019-0323-0. Epub 2019 Feb 8. PubMed 30737497.
Backbone
  Vector backbone: Unknown
  Backbone size w/o insert (bp): 4700
  Vector type: Mammalian Expression, AAV
Growth in bacteria
  Bacterial resistance: Kanamycin, 50 μg/mL
  Growth temperature: 37°C
  Growth strain: NEB Stable
  Copy number: Unknown
Gene/Insert
  Gene/Insert name: MCP_ADAR1 DD_NES
  Species: H. sapiens (human)
  Insert size (bp): 1758
  Entrez Gene: RAB7A (a.k.a. CMT2B, PRO2706, RAB7)
  Promoter: CMV
  Tag / fusion protein: NES (C terminal on insert)
  Cloning method: Gibson Cloning
  Sequencing primers: 5′ CMV Forward; 3′ TCCTTCCGTGTTTCAGTTAGCC
Terms and licenses: Academic/Nonprofit Terms; Industry Terms: Not Available to Industry
Depositor comments: Also expresses MS2_adRNA targeting the RAB7A transcript
How to cite: MS2_adRNA-MCP_ADAR1 DD_NES was a gift from Prashant Mali (Addgene plasmid # 124630 ; http://n2t.net/addgene:124630 ; RRID:Addgene_124630)
