[The description below was written by a language model from this plasmid's Addgene catalogue record and pLannotate feature annotations shown in this document.]
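Description:
MS2_adRNA-MCP_ADAR1 DD_NES is an AAV transfer plasmid for mammalian expression that carries both components of an RNA-guided adenosine-to-inosine editing system. The backbone is not named in the record. The feature table shows a high-copy ColE1/pUC-type origin and a kanamycin resistance gene (aph(3')-Ia) driven by the bla promoter, along with remnants of lacZα, lacI, rop, bom and an RSF origin that appear to be backbone leftovers. Two AAV2 inverted terminal repeats flank the payload, so the intervening region can be packaged into recombinant AAV when replication and capsid functions are supplied in trans. The plasmid can also be used directly by transfection.

Between the ITRs, a human U6 RNA polymerase III promoter is followed by two annotated MS2 stem loops separated by a short gap. This is consistent with the ADAR-recruiting guide RNA (adRNA), which the record says targets the human RAB7A transcript, although the antisense portion itself is not annotated. A mouse U6 promoter lies immediately downstream, but no transcribed element is annotated after it, so its role cannot be determined from the record.

A CMV enhancer/promoter then drives the 1,758 bp insert. This is a fusion of the bacteriophage MS2 coat protein (MCP) to the deaminase domain of human ADAR1, with a C-terminal nuclear export signal. An HSV TK polyadenylation signal is annotated downstream. MCP binds the MS2 hairpins on the adRNA, which tethers the deaminase to the target mRNA so that a chosen adenosine is converted to inosine. The export signal should bias the editor towards the cytoplasm. The construct serves for programmable RNA editing in cells or by AAV delivery in vivo, with RAB7A as the endogenous target.
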