Features (pLannotate 1.2.2; 25 found; start..end, strand, type, name):
      1..589     -  rep_origin     ori: high-copy-number ColE1/pMB1/pBR322/pUC origin of replication
    760..1575    -  CDS            KanR: aminoglycoside phosphotransferase; aph(3')-Ia; confers resistance to kanamycin in bacteria or G418 (Geneticin®) in eukaryotes
   1576..1680    -  promoter       AmpR promoter: bla
   1775..1810    +  CDS            rop (fragment): Rop protein, which maintains plasmids at low copy number; rop
   1912..2011    +  misc_feature   bom (fragment): basis of mobility region from pBR322
   2017..2174    -  CDS            lacZα (fragment): LacZα fragment of β-galactosidase; lacZ fragment
   2192..2214    -  CDS            lacZα (fragment): LacZα fragment of β-galactosidase; lacZ fragment
   2215..2355    -  repeat_region  AAV2 ITR: inverted terminal repeat of adeno-associated virus serotype 2 inverted
   2374..2614    +  promoter       U6 promoter: RNA polymerase III promoter for human U6 snRNA
   2625..2643    +  misc_RNA       MS2 stem loop: stem loop that binds the bacteriophage MS2 coat protein
   2666..2684    +  misc_RNA       MS2 stem loop: stem loop that binds the bacteriophage MS2 coat protein
   2719..3032    +  promoter       U6 promoter: RNA polymerase III promoter for mouse U6 snRNA (Das et al., 1988)
   3044..3065    -  protein_bind   attB2 (fragment): mutant version of attB; recombination site for the Gateway® BP reaction BP Clonase™
   3083..3462    +  enhancer       CMV enhancer: human cytomegalovirus immediate early enhancer
   3463..3666    +  promoter       CMV promoter: human cytomegalovirus (CMV) immediate early promoter
   3784..4134    +  CDS            CAPSD_BPMS2 (fragment): Experimental evidence at protein level: Swiss-Prot protein existence level 1. Acts as a translational repressor of viral replicase synthesis late in infection. This latter function is the result of capsid protein interaction with an RNA hairpin which contains the replicase ribosome-binding site. From Escherichia phage MS2 (Bacteriophage MS2).
   4207..5493    +  CDS            ADAR (fragment): DSRAD_HUMAN - Also known as ADAR1, DSRAD, G1P1, IFI4. Experimental evidence at protein level: Swiss-Prot protein existence level 1. Catalyzes the hydrolytic deamination of adenosine to inosine in double-stranded RNA (dsRNA) referred to as A-to-I RNA editing (PubMed:7972084, PubMed:7565688, PubMed:12618436). This may affect gene expression and function in a number of ways that include mRNA translation by changing codons and hence the amino acid sequence of proteins; pre-mRNA splicing by altering splice site recognition sequences; RNA stability by changing sequences involved in nuclease recognit
   5635..5683    +  polyA_signal   HSV TK poly(A) signal: herpes simplex virus thymidine kinase polyadenylation signal (Cole and Stacy, 1985)
   5774..5790    -  polyA_signal   bGH poly(A) signal (fragment): bovine growth hormone polyadenylation signal
   5898..6038    +  repeat_region  AAV2 ITR: inverted terminal repeat of adeno-associated virus serotype 2 inverted
   6102..6118    -  protein_bind   lac operator: The lac repressor binds to the lac operator to inhibit transcription in E. coli. This inhibition can be relieved by adding lactose or isopropyl-β-D-thiogalactopyranoside (IPTG). lac repressor encoded by lacI
   6126..6156    -  promoter       lac promoter: promoter for the E. coli lac operon
   6171..6192    -  protein_bind   CAP binding site: CAP binding activates transcription in the presence of cAMP. E. coli catabolite activator protein
   6205..6297    -  CDS            lacI (fragment): lac repressor; lacI; The lac repressor binds to the lac operator to inhibit transcription in E. coli. This inhibition can be relieved by adding lactose or isopropyl-β-D-thiogalactopyranoside (IPTG).
   6299..6432    -  rep_origin     RSF ori (fragment): Plasmids containing the RSF 1030 origin of replication can be propagated in E. coli cells that contain additional plasmids with compatible origins.
>Addgene plasmid #124630 | MS2_adRNA-MCP_ADAR1 DD_NES | addgene full sequence | sequence record 244513 | Addgene NGS Result
TTTCCATAGGCTCCGCCCCCCTGACGAGCATCACAAAAATCGACGCTCAAGTCAGAGGTGGCGAAACCCG
ACAGGACTATAAAGATACCAGGCGTTTCCCCCTGGAAGCTCCCTCGTGCGCTCTCCTGTTCCGACCCTGC
CGCTTACCGGATACCTGTCCGCCTTTCTCCCTTCGGGAAGCGTGGCGCTTTCTCATAGCTCACGCTGTAG
GTATCTCAGTTCGGTGTAGGTCGTTCGCTCCAAGCTGGGCTGTGTGCACGAACCCCCCGTTCAGCCCGAC
CGCTGCGCCTTATCCGGTAACTATCGTCTTGAGTCCAACCCGGTAAGACACGACTTATCGCCACTGGCAG
CAGCCACTGGTAACAGGATTAGCAGAGCGAGGTATGTAGGCGGTGCTACAGAGTTCTTGAAGTGGTGGCC
TAACTACGGCTACACTAGAAGAACAGTATTTGGTATCTGCGCTCTGCTGAAGCCAGTTACCTTCGGAAAA
AGAGTTGGTAGCTCTTGATCCGGCAAACAAACCACCGCTGGTAGCGGTGGTTTTTTTGTTTGCAAGCAGC
AGATTACGCGCAGAAAAAAAGGATCTCAAGAAGATCCTTTGATCTTTTCTACGGGGTCTGACGCTCAGTG
GAACGAAAACTCACGTTAAGGGATTTTGGTCATGAGATTATCAAAAAGGATCTTCACCTAGATCCTTTTA
AATTAAAAATGAAGTTTTAAATCAATCTAAAGTATATATGAGTAAACTTGGTCTGACAGTTAGAAAAACT
CATCGAGCATCAAATGAAACTGCAATTTATTCATATCAGGATTATCAATACCATATTTTTGAAAAAGCCG
TTTCTGTAATGAAGGAGAAAACTCACCGAGGCAGTTCCATAGGATGGCAAGATCCTGGTATCGGTCTGCG
ATTCCGACTCGTCCAACATCAATACAACCTATTAATTTCCCCTCGTCAAAAATAAGGTTATCAAGTGAGA
AATCACCATGAGTGACGACTGAATCCGGTGAGAATGGCAAAAGTTTATGCATTTCTTTCCAGACTTGTTC
AACAGGCCAGCCATTACGCTCGTCATCAAAATCACTCGCATCAACCAAACCGTTATTCATTCGTGATTGC
GCCTGAGCGAGACGAAATACGCGATCGCTGTTAAAAGGACAATTACAAACAGGAATCGAATGCAACCGGC
GCAGGAACACTGCCAGCGCATCAACAATATTTTCACCTGAATCAGGATATTCTTCTAATACCTGGAATGC
TGTTTTCCCAGGGATCGCAGTGGTGAGTAACCATGCATCATCAGGAGTACGGATAAAATGCTTGATGGTC
GGAAGAGGCATAAATTCCGTCAGCCAGTTTAGTCTGACCATCTCATCTGTAACATCATTGGCAACGCTAC
CTTTGCCATGTTTCAGAAACAACTCTGGCGCATCGGGCTTCCCATACAATCGATAGATTGTCGCACCTGA
TTGCCCGACATTATCGCGAGCCCATTTATACCCATATAAATCAGCATCCATGTTGGAATTTAATCGCGGC
CTAGAGCAAGACGTTTCCCGTTGAATATGGCTCATACTCTTCCTTTTTCAATATTATTGAAGCATTTATC
AGGGTTATTGTCTCATGAGCGGATACATATTTGAATGTATTTAGAAAAATAAACAAATAGGGGTTCCGCG
CACATTTCCCCGAAAAGTGCCACCTGACGTCTAAGAAACCATTATTATCATGACATTAACCTATAAAAAT
AGGCGTATCACGAGGCCCTTTCGTCTCGCGCGTTTCGGTGATGACGGTGAAAACCTCTGACACATGCAGC
TCCCGGAGACGGTCACAGCTTGTCTGTAAGCGGATGCCGGGAGCAGACAAGCCCGTCAGGGCGCGTCAGC
GGGTGTTGGCGGGTGTCGGGGCTGGCTTAACTATGCGGCATCAGAGCAGATTGTACTGAGAGTGCACCAT
ATGCGGTGTGAAATACCGCACAGATGCGTAAGGAGAAAATACCGCATCAGGCGCCATTCGCCATTCAGGC
TGCGCAACTGTTGGGAAGGGCGATCGGTGCGGGCCTCTTCGCTATTACGCCAGCTGGCGAAAGGGGGATG
TGCTGCAAGGCGATTAAGTTGGGTAACGCCAGGGTTTTCCCAGTCACGACGTTGTAAAACGACGGCCAGT
GAATTGACGCGCCATTGGGATGTTGTAAAACGACGGCCAGTGAACCTGCAGGCAGCTGCGCGCTCGCTCG
CTCACTGAGGCCGCCCGGGCAAAGCCCGGGCGTCGGGCGACCTTTGGTCGCCCGGCCTCAGTGAGCGAGC
GAGCGCGCAGAGAGGGAGTGGCCAACTCCATCACTAGGGGTTCCTGCGGCCGCACGCGTGGAGGAGGGCC
TATTTCCCATGATTCCTTCATATTTGCATATACGATACAAGGCTGTTAGAGAGATAATTAGAATTAATTT
GACTGTAAACACAAAGATATTAGTACAAAATACGTGACGTAGAAAGTAATAATTTCTTGGGTAGTTTGCA
GTTTTAAAATTATGTTTTAAAATGGACTATCATATGCTTACCGTAACTTGAAAGTATTTCGATTTCTTGG
CTTTATATATCTTGTGGAAAGGACGAAACACCGAACATGAGGATCACCCATGTCTGCCGCCAGCTGGATT
TCCCAACATGAGGATCACCCATGTCTTTTTTTCGTACTGAGTCGCCCAGTCTCAGATAGATCCGACGCCG
CCATCTCTAGGCCCGCGCCGGCCCCCTCGCACAGACTTGTGGGAGAAGCTCGGCTACTCCCCTGCCCCGG
TTAATTTGCATATAATATTTCCTAGTAACTATAGAGGCTTAATGTGCGATAAAAGACAGATAATCTGTTC
TTTTTAATACTAGCTACATTTTACATGATAGGCTTGGATTTCTATAAGAGATACAAATACTAAATTATTA
TTTTAAAAAACAGCACAAAAGGAAACTCACCCTAACTGTAAAGTAATTGTGTGTTTTGAGACTATAAATA
TCCCTTGGAGAAAAGCCTTGTTTGAATTCCTAGACCCAGCTTTCTTGTACAAAGTTGGCATTAATACGCG
TTGACATTGATTATTGACTAGTTATTAATAGTAATCAATTACGGGGTCATTAGTTCATAGCCCATATATG
GAGTTCCGCGTTACATAACTTACGGTAAATGGCCCGCCTGGCTGACCGCCCAACGACCCCCGCCCATTGA
CGTCAATAATGACGTATGTTCCCATAGTAACGCCAATAGGGACTTTCCATTGACGTCAATGGGTGGAGTA
TTTACGGTAAACTGCCCACTTGGCAGTACATCAAGTGTATCATATGCCAAGTACGCCCCCTATTGACGTC
AATGACGGTAAATGGCCCGCCTGGCATTATGCCCAGTACATGACCTTATGGGACTTTCCTACTTGGCAGT
ACATCTACGTATTAGTCATCGCTATTACCATGGTGATGCGGTTTTGGCAGTACATCAATGGGCGTGGATA
GCGGTTTGACTCACGGGGATTTCCAAGTCTCCACCCCATTGACGTCAATGGGAGTTTGTTTTGGCACCAA
AATCAACGGGACTTTCCAAAATGTCGTAACAACTCCGCCCCATTGACGCAAATGGGCGGTAGGCGTGTAC
GGTGGGAGGTCTATATAAGCAGAGCTCGTTTAGTGAACCGTCAGATCGCCTGGAGACGCCATCCACGCTG
TTTTGACCTCCATAGAAGACACCGGGACCGATCCAGCCTCCGGACTCTAGAGGATCGAACCCTTAAGGCC
ACCATGGCCTCAAACTTCACACAGTTCGTTCTGGTCGATAATGGCGGTACAGGGGACGTCACGGTGGCCC
CATCAAACTTTGCCAACGGTATTGCGGAGTGGATCTCTAGCAACTCACGATCCCAGGCGTATAAAGTAAC
TTGTAGCGTGAGACAATCATCAGCGCAAAACCGCAAATATACTATCAAAGTCGAGGTCCCCAAGGGGGCA
TGGAGGAGTTACCTGAATATGGAGCTTACGATACCGATATTTGCGACGAACTCTGATTGCGAGCTCATCG
TAAAGGCCATGCAAGGTCTCTTGAAAGACGGAAACCCGATACCTTCAGCCATTGCGGCGAATAGCGGGAT
TTACGGAGGCTCCGGGAGCGGCGCTGGCAGTGGCAGCCCCGCAGGGGGAGGAGCCCCTGGATCCGGGGGC
GGCTCAAAAGCGGAGCGGATGGGATTTACAGAAGTGACCCCGGTGACCGGAGCCAGCCTCCGACGCACCA
TGTTGCTTTTGTCTCGCAGTCCTGAGGCACAGCCCAAGACTCTGCCGCTTACTGGATCTACTTTTCACGA
CCAAATCGCCATGCTGTCCCACAGATGCTTTAACACACTGACGAACTCATTTCAGCCATCTTTGTTGGGG
CGGAAGATTCTGGCGGCTATCATTATGAAGAAGGATTCCGAAGACATGGGTGTCGTCGTTAGTCTGGGTA
CGGGTAACCGCTGTGTCAAGGGTGATAGTTTGTCACTCAAAGGCGAGACTGTGAACGATTGCCATGCGGA
AATCATTAGCCGCAGAGGATTCATAAGGTTCTTGTACTCCGAATTGATGAAATACAATAGCCAAACGGCA
AAGGATAGTATTTTTGAACCAGCGAAAGGCGGGGAAAAACTCCAGATAAAGAAAACTGTCAGCTTCCATC
TGTACATTAGCACTGCCCCCTGTGGTGACGGCGCACTTTTCGATAAGAGCTGTTCTGATAGGGCAATGGA
ATCAACTGAGTCTAGGCACTACCCTGTCTTCGAAAACCCTAAACAAGGTAAACTGCGAACCAAAGTAGAG
AATGGAGAGGGGACTATTCCTGTTGAGAGTTCAGACATAGTTCCTACATGGGATGGGATCCGACTCGGAG
AGAGGCTTCGCACTATGAGTTGTTCAGATAAGATACTGAGATGGAATGTACTTGGGCTCCAGGGGGCTCT
TCTGACACATTTCCTGCAGCCAATTTACCTTAAGTCCGTAACGTTGGGGTATCTGTTTTCACAAGGTCAC
CTCACAAGGGCAATCTGCTGCCGAGTTACCCGAGATGGCTCCGCGTTTGAGGACGGCTTGAGGCATCCCT
TTATCGTCAATCATCCTAAAGTTGGAAGAGTGTCTATATATGATTCTAAAAGACAATCTGGAAAGACCAA
GGAGACGTCTGTTAATTGGTGCCTTGCTGACGGGTATGATCTCGAGATTCTTGACGGAACTAGAGGTACG
GTTGATGGACCCCGCAACGAGCTTTCAAGAGTATCAAAAAAAAACATCTTTCTTCTGTTCAAAAAGCTGT
GTTCTTTTAGGTATAGACGCGACCTCTTGCGACTTAGCTACGGAGAAGCAAAAAAGGCGGCAAGAGATTA
CGAAACGGCCAAAAATTATTTTAAGAAGGGACTTAAAGATATGGGTTATGGTAATTGGATCAGTAAGCCG
CAGGAGGAGAAAAACTTCTACTTGTGTCCGGTCGGGTCAGGCTCAGGGTCCCTGCCACCATTGGAAAGGC
TTACGCTGTAAGGGTTCGATCCCTACTGGTTAGTAATGAGTTTAAACGGGGGAGGCTAACTGAAACACGG
AAGGAGACAATACCGGAAGGAACCCGCGCTATGACGGCAATAAAAAGACAGAATAAAACGCACGGGTGTT
GGGTCGTTTGTTCATAAACGCGGGGTTCGGTCCCAGGGCTGGCACTCTGTCGATACCCCACCGAGACCCC
ATTGGGGCCAATACGCCCGCGTTTCTTCCTTTTCCCCACCCCACCCCCCAAGTTCGGGTGAAGGCCCAGG
GCTCGCAGCCAACGTCGGGGCGGCAGGCCCTGCCATAGCAGATCTGCGCTGATTTTGTAGGTAACCACGT
GCGGACCGAGCGGCCGCAGGAACCCCTAGTGATGGAGTTGGCCACTCCCTCTCTGCGCGCTCGCTCGCTC
ACTGAGGCCGGGCGACCAAAGGTCGCCCGACGCCCGGGCTTTGCCCGGGCGGCCTCAGTGAGCGAGCGAG
CGCGCAGCTGCCTGCAGGCTTGGATCCCAATGGCGCGCCGAGCTTGGCTCGAGCATGGTCATAGCTGTTT
CCTGTGTGAAATTGTTATCCGCTCACAATTCCACACAACATACGAGCCGGAAGCATAAAGTGTAAAGCCT
GGGGTGCCTAATGAGTGAGCTAACTCACATTAATTGCGTTGCGCTCACTGCCCGCTTTCCAGTCGGGAAA
CCTGTCGTGCCAGCTGCATTAATGAATCGGCCAACGCGCGGGGAGAGGCGGTTTGCGTATTGGGCGCTCT
TCCGCTTCCTCGCTCACTGACTCGCTGCGCTCGGTCGTTCGGCTGCGGCGAGCGGTATCAGCTCACTCAA
AGGCGGTAATACGGTTATCCACAGAATCAGGGGATAACGCAGGAAAGAACATGTGAGCAAAAGGCCAGCA
AAAGGCCAGGAACCGTAAAAAGGCCGCGTTGCTGGCGTT
