>Addgene plasmid #124630 | MS2_adRNA-MCP_ADAR1 DD_NES | depositor partial sequence | sequence record 238402 | CMV Forward
ATGGCCTCAAACTTCACACAGTTCGTTCTGGTCGATAATGGCGGTACAGGGGACGTCACGGTGGCCCCAT
CAAACTTTGCCAACGGTATTGCGGAGTGGATCTCTAGCAACTCACGATCCCAGGCGTATAAAGTAACTTG
TAGCGTGAGACAATCATCAGCGCAAAACCGCAAATATACTATCAAAGTCGAGGTCCCCAAGGGGGCATGG
AGGAGTTACCTGAATATGGAGCTTACGATACCGATATTTGCGACGAACTCTGATTGCGAGCTCATCGTAA
AGGCCATGCAAGGTCTCTTGAAAGACGGAAACCCGATACCTTCAGCCATTGCGGCGAATAGCGGGATTTA
CGGAGGCTCCGGGAGCGGCGCTGGCAGTGGCAGCCCCGCAGGGGGAGGAGCCCCTGGATCCGGGGGCGGC
TCAAAAGCGGAGCGGATGGGATTTACAGAAGTGACCCCGGTGACCGGAGCCAGCCTCCGACGCACCATGT
TGCTTTTGTCTCGCAGTCCTGAGGCACAGCCCAAGACTCTGCCGCTTACTGGATCTACTTTTCACGACCA
AATCGCCATGCTGTCCCACAGATGCTTTAACACACTGACGAACTCATTTCAGCCATCTTTGTTGGGGCGG
AAGATTCTGGCGGCTATCATTATGAAGAAGGATTCCGAAGACATGGGTGTCGTCGTTAGTCTGGGTACGG
GTAACCGCTGTGTCAAGGGTGATAGTTTGTCACTCAAAGGCGAGACTGTGAACGATTGCCATGCGGAAAT
CATTAGCCGCAGAGGATTCATAAGGTTCTTGTACTCCGAATTGATGAAATACAATAGCCAAACGGCAAAG
GATAGTATTTTTGAACCAGCGAAAGGCGGGGAAAAACTCCAGATAAAGAAAACTGTCAGCTTCCATCTGT
ACATTAGCACTGCCCCCTGTGGTGACGGCGCACTTTTCGATAAGAGCTGTTCTGATAGGGCAATGGAATC
AACTGAGTCTAGGCACTACCCTGTCTTCGAAAACCCTAAACAAGGTAAACTGCGAACCAAAGTAGAGAAT
GGAGAGGGGACTATTCCTGTTGAGAGTTCAGACATAGTTCCTACATGGGATGGGATCCGACTCGGAGAGA
GGCTTCGCACTATGAGTTGTTCAGATAAGATACTGAGATGGAATGTACTTGGGCTCCAGGGGGCTCTTCT
GACACATTTCCTGCAGCCAATTTACCTTAAGTCCGTAACGTTGGGGTATCTGTTTTCACAAGGTCACCTC
ACAAGGGCAATCTGCTGCCGAGTTACCCGAGATGGCTCCGCGTTTGAGGACGGCTTGAGGCATCCCTTTA
TCGTCAATCATCCTAAAGTTGGAAGAGTGTCTATATATGATTCTAAAAGACAATCTGGAAAGACCAAGGA
GACGTCTGTTAATTGGTGCCTTGCTGACGGGTATGATCTCGAGATTCTTGACGGAACTAGAGGTACGGTT
GATGGACCCCGCAACGAGCTTTCAAGAGTATCAAAAAAAAACATCTTTCTTCTGTTCAAAAAGCTGTGTT
CTTTTAGGTATAGACGCGACCTCTTGCGACTTAGCTACGGAGAAGCAAAAAAGGCGGCAAGAGATTACGA
AACGGCCAAAAATTATTTTAAGAAGGGACTTAAAGATATGGGTTATGGTAATTGGATCAGTAAGCCGCAG
GAGGAGAAAAACTTCTACTTGTGTCCGGTCGGGTCAGGCTCAGGGTCCCTGCCACCATTGGAAAGGCTTA
CGCTGTAA
