>Addgene plasmid #124630 | MS2_adRNA-MCP_ADAR1 DD_NES | depositor partial sequence | sequence record 238403 | LKO.1 5'
GAACATGAGGATCACCCATGTCTGCCGCCAGCTGGATTTCCCAACATGAGGATCACCCATGTC
